>Addgene plasmid #52175 | AHSG-bio-His | depositor full sequence | sequence record 80539 | AHSG-bio-His sequence 7739 bps
GTCGACCTCCATCACGGCCTATAAGAGTGAGGGGGAGTCAGCGGAGTTCTCCTTCCCACTCAACCTTGGA
GAGGAAAGCCTGCAGGGAGAGTTGAGATGGAAGGCAGAGAAGGCTCCTTCTTCCCAGTCCTGGATCACCT
TCTCCCTAAAGAACCAAAAGGTGTCTGTGCAGAAGTCTACTAGCAACCCCAAGTTCCAGCTGTCCGAAAC
GCTCCCACTCACCCTTCAGATACCCCAGGTCTCCCTTCAGTTTGCTGGTTCTGGCAACCTGACCCTGACT
CTGGACAGAGGGATACTGTATCAGGAAGTGAACCTGGTGGTGATGAAAGTGACTCAGCCCGACAGCAACA
CTTTGACCTGTGAGGTGATGGGACCCACCTCACCCAAGATGAGACTGATCTTGAAGCAGGAGAATCAGGA
GGCCAGGGTCTCCAGGCAGGAGAAAGTGATTCAAGTGCAGGCCCCTGAAGCAGGGGTGTGGCAATGTCTA
CTGAGTGAAGGTGAAGAGGTCAAGATGGACTCCAAGATCCAGGTTTTATCCAAAGGGTTGAATTCCGGCA
GCCTGCACCACATCCTGGACGCCCAGAAGATGCTGTGGAACCACAGGGACAGGAACCTGCCTCCTCTGGC
CCCTCTGGGCCCCCACCACCATCACCACCATTGAGTCTAGACACGTGATTAATTAAGGATCCCCCGACCT
CGACCTCTGGCTAATAAAGGAAATTTATTTTCATTGCAATAGTGTGTTGGAATTTTTTGTGTCTCTCACT
CGGAAGGACATATGGGAGGGCAAATCATTTGGTCGAGATCCCTCGGAGATCTCTAGCTAGAGGATCGATC
CCCGCCCCGGACGAACTAAACCTGACTACGACATCTCTGCCCCTTCTTCGCGGGGCAGTGCATGTAATCC
CTTCAGTTGGTTGGTACAACTTGCCAACTGGGCCCTGTTCCACATGTGACACGGGGGGGGACCAAACACA
AAGGGGTTCTCTGACTGTAGTTGACATCCTTATAAATGGATGTGCACATTTGCCAACACTGAGTGGCTTT
CATCCTGGAGCAGACTTTGCAGTCTGTGGACTGCAACACAACATTGCCTTTATGTGTAACTCTTGGCTGA
AGCTCTTACACCAATGCTGGGGGACATGTACCTCCCAGGGGCCCAGGAAGACTACGGGAGGCTACACCAA
CGTCAATCAGAGGGGCCTGTGTAGCTACCGATAAGCGGACCCTCAAGAGGGCATTAGCAATAGTGTTTAT
AAGGCCCCCTTGTTAACCCTAAACGGGTAGCATATGCTTCCCGGGTAGTAGTATATACTATCCAGACTAA
CCCTAATTCAATAGCATATGTTACCCAACGGGAAGCATATGCTATCGAATTAGGGTTAGTAAAAGGGTCC
TAAGGAACAGCGATATCTCCCACCCCATGAGCTGTCACGGTTTTATTTACATGGGGTCAGGATTCCACGA
GGGTAGTGAACCATTTTAGTCACAAGGGCAGTGGCTGAAGATCAAGGAGCGGGCAGTGAACTCTCCTGAA
TCTTCGCCTGCTTCTTCATTCTCCTTCGTTTAGCTAATAGAATAACTGCTGAGTTGTGAACAGTAAGGTG
TATGTGAGGTGCTCGAAAACAAGGTTTCAGGTGACGCCCCCAGAATAAAATTTGGACGGGGGGTTCAGTG
GTGGCATTGTGCTATGACACCAATATAACCCTCACAAACCCCTTGGGCAATAAATACTAGTGTAGGAATG
AAACATTCTGAATATCTTTAACAATAGAAATCCATGGGGTGGGGACAAGCCGTAAAGACTGGATGTCCAT
CTCACACGAATTTATGGCTATGGGCAACACATAATCCTAGTGCAATATGATACTGGGGTTATTAAGATGT
GTCCCAGGCAGGGACCAAGACAGGTGAACCATGTTGTTACACTCTATTTGTAACAAGGGGAAAGAGAGTG
GACGCCGACAGCAGCGGACTCCACTGGTTGTCTCTAACACCCCCGAAAATTAAACGGGGCTCCACGCCAA
TGGGGCCCATAAACAAAGACAAGTGGCCACTCTTTTTTTTGAAATTGTGGAGTGGGGGCACGCGTCAGCC
CCCACACGCCGCCCTGCGGTTTTGGACTGTAAAATAAGGGTGTAATAACTTGGCTGATTGTAACCCCGCT
AACCACTGCGGTCAAACCACTTGCCCACAAAACCACTAATGGCACCCCGGGGAATACCTGCATAAGTAGG
TGGGCGGGCCAAGATAGGGGCGCGATTGCTGCGATCTGGAGGACAAATTACACACACTTGCGCCTGAGCG
CCAAGCACAGGGTTGTTGGTCCTCATATTCACGAGGTCGCTGAGAGCACGGTGGGCTAATGTTGCCATGG
GTAGCATATACTACCCAAATATCTGGATAGCATATGCTATCCTAATCTATATCTGGGTAGCATAGGCTAT
CCTAATCTATATCTGGGTAGCATATGCTATCCTAATCTATATCTGGGTAGTATATGCTATCCTAATTTAT
ATCTGGGTAGCATAGGCTATCCTAATCTATATCTGGGTAGCATATGCTATCCTAATCTATATCTGGGTAG
TATATGCTATCCTAATCTGTATCCGGGTAGCATATGCTATCCTAATAGAGATTAGGGTAGTATATGCTAT
CCTAATTTATATCTGGGTAGCATATACTACCCAAATATCTGGATAGCATATGCTATCCTAATCTATATCT
GGGTAGCATATGCTATCCTAATCTATATCTGGGTAGCATAGGCTATCCTAATCTATATCTGGGTAGCATA
TGCTATCCTAATCTATATCTGGGTAGTATATGCTATCCTAATTTATATCTGGGTAGCATAGGCTATCCTA
ATCTATATCTGGGTAGCATATGCTATCCTAATCTATATCTGGGTAGTATATGCTATCCTAATCTGTATCC
GGGTAGCATATGCTATCCTCATGATAAGCTGTCAAACATGAGAATTTTCTTGAAGACGAAAGGGCCTCGT
GATACGCCTATTTTTATAGGTTAATGTCATGATAATAATGGTTTCTTAGACGTCAGGTGGCACTTTTCGG
GGAAATGTGCGCGGAACCCCTATTTGTTTATTTTTCTAAATACATTCAAATATGTATCCGCTCATGAGAC
AATAACCCTGATAAATGCTTCAATAATATTGAAAAAGGAAGAGTATGAGTATTCAACATTTCCGTGTCGC
CCTTATTCCCTTTTTTGCGGCATTTTGCCTTCCTGTTTTTGCTCACCCAGAAACGCTGGTGAAAGTAAAA
GATGCTGAAGATCAGTTGGGTGCACGAGTGGGTTACATCGAACTGGATCTCAACAGCGGTAAGATCCTTG
AGAGTTTTCGCCCCGAAGAACGTTTTCCAATGATGAGCACTTTTAAAGTTCTGCTATGTGGCGCGGTATT
ATCCCGTGTTGACGCCGGGCAAGAGCAACTCGGTCGCCGCATACACTATTCTCAGAATGACTTGGTTGAG
TACTCACCAGTCACAGAAAAGCATCTTACGGATGGCATGACAGTAAGAGAATTATGCAGTGCTGCCATAA
CCATGAGTGATAACACTGCGGCCAACTTACTTCTGACAACGATCGGAGGACCGAAGGAGCTAACCGCTTT
TTTGCACAACATGGGGGATCATGTAACTCGCCTTGATCGTTGGGAACCGGAGCTGAATGAAGCCATACCA
AACGACGAGCGTGACACCACGATGCCTGCAGCAATGGCAACAACGTTGCGCAAACTATTAACTGGCGAAC
TACTTACTCTAGCTTCCCGGCAACAATTAATAGACTGGATGGAGGCGGATAAAGTTGCAGGACCACTTCT
GCGCTCGGCCCTTCCGGCTGGCTGGTTTATTGCTGATAAATCTGGAGCCGGTGAGCGTGGGTCTCGCGGT
ATCATTGCAGCACTGGGGCCAGATGGTAAGCCCTCCCGTATCGTAGTTATCTACACGACGGGGAGTCAGG
CAACTATGGATGAACGAAATAGACAGATCGCTGAGATAGGTGCCTCACTGATTAAGCATTGGTAACTGTC
AGACCAAGTTTACTCATATATACTTTAGATTGATTTAAAACTTCATTTTTAATTTAAAAGGATCTAGGTG
AAGATCCTTTTTGATAATCTCATGACCAAAATCCCTTAACGTGAGTTTTCGTTCCACTGAGCGTCAGACC
CCGTAGAAAAGATCAAAGGATCTTCTTGAGATCCTTTTTTTCTGCGCGTAATCTGCTGCTTGCAAACAAA
AAAACCACCGCTACCAGCGGTGGTTTGTTTGCCGGATCAAGAGCTACCAACTCTTTTTCCGAAGGTAACT
GGCTTCAGCAGAGCGCAGATACCAAATACTGTTCTTCTAGTGTAGCCGTAGTTAGGCCACCACTTCAAGA
ACTCTGTAGCACCGCCTACATACCTCGCTCTGCTAATCCTGTTACCAGTGGCTGCTGCCAGTGGCGATAA
GTCGTGTCTTACCGGGTTGGACTCAAGACGATAGTTACCGGATAAGGCGCAGCGGTCGGGCTGAACGGGG
GGTTCGTGCACACAGCCCAGCTTGGAGCGAACGACCTACACCGAACTGAGATACCTACAGCGTGAGCTAT
GAGAAAGCGCCACGCTTCCCGAAGGGAGAAAGGCGGACAGGTATCCGGTAAGCGGCAGGGTCGGAACAGG
AGAGCGCACGAGGGAGCTTCCAGGGGGAAACGCCTGGTATCTTTATAGTCCTGTCGGGTTTCGCCACCTC
TGACTTGAGCGTCGATTTTTGTGATGCTCGTCAGGGGGGCGGAGCCTATGGAAAAACGCCAGCAACGCGG
CCTTTTTACGGTTCCTGGCCTTTTGCTGGCCTTTTGCTCACATGTTCTTTCCTGCGTTATCCCCTGATTC
TGTGGATAACCGTATTACCGCCTTTGAGTGAGCTGATACCGCTCGCCGCAGCCGAACGACCGAGCGCAGC
GAGTCAGTGAGCGAGGAAGCGGAAGAGCGCCCAATACGCAAACCGCCTCTCCCCGCGCGTTGGCCGATTC
ATTAATGCAGCTGGCACGACAGGTTTCCCGACTGGAAAGCGGGCAGTGAGCGCAACGCAATTAATGTGAG
TTAGCTCACTCATTAGGCACCCCAGGCTTTACACTTTATGCTTCCGGCTCGTATGTTGTGTGGAATTGTG
AGCGGATAACAATTTCACACAGGAAACAGCTATGACCATGATTACGCCAAGCTCTAGCTAGAGGTCGACC
AATTCTCATGTTTGACAGCTTATCATCGCAGATCCGGGCAACGTTGTTGCCATTGCTGCAGGCGCAGAAC
TGGTAGGTATGGAAGATCTATACATTGAATCAATATTGGCAATTAGCCATATTAGTCATTGGTTATATAG
CATAAATCAATATTGGCTATTGGCCATTGCATACGTTGTATCTATATCATAATATGTACATTTATATTGG
CTCATGTCCAATATGACCGCCATGTTGACATTGATTATTGACTAGTTATTAATAGTAATCAATTACGGGG
TCATTAGTTCATAGCCCATATATGGAGTTCCGCGTTACATAACTTACGGTAAATGGCCCGCCTGGCTGAC
CGCCCAACGACCCCCGCCCATTGACGTCAATAATGACGTATGTTCCCATAGTAACGCCAATAGGGACTTT
CCATTGACGTCAATGGGTGGAGTATTTACGGTAAACTGCCCACTTGGCAGTACATCAAGTGTATCATATG
CCAAGTCCGCCCCCTATTGACGTCAATGACGGTAAATGGCCCGCCTGGCATTATGCCCAGTACATGACCT
TACGGGACTTTCCTACTTGGCAGTACATCTACGTATTAGTCATCGCTATTACCATGGTGATGCGGTTTTG
GCAGTACACCAATGGGCGTGGATAGCGGTTTGACTCACGGGGATTTCCAAGTCTCCACCCCATTGACGTC
AATGGGAGTTTGTTTTGGCACCAAAATCAACGGGACTTTCCAAAATGTCGTAATAACCCCGCCCCGTTGA
CGCAAATGGGCGGTAGGCGTGTACGGTGGGAGGTCTATATAAGCAGAGCTCGTTTAGTGAACCGTCAGAT
CCTCACTCTCTTCCGCATCGCTGTCTGCGAGGGCCAGCTGTTGGGCTCGCGGTTGAGGACAAACTCTTCG
CGGTCTTTCCAGTACTCTTGGATCGGAAACCCGTCGGCCTCCGAACGGTACTCCGCCACCGAGGGACCTG
AGCGAGTCCGCATCGACCGGATCGGAAAACCTCTCGAGAAAGGCGTCTAACCAGTCACAGTCGCAAGGTA
GGCTGAGCACCGTGGCGGGCGGCAGCGGGTGGCGGTCGGGGTTGTTTCTGGCGGAGGTGCTGCTGATGAT
GTAATTAAAGTAGGCGGTCTTGAGACGGCGGATGGTCGAGGTGAGGTGTGGCAGGCTTGAGATCCAGCTG
TTGGGGTGAGTACTCCCTCTCAAAAGCGGGCATTACTTCTGCGCTAAGATTGTCAGTTTCCAAAAACGAG
GAGGATTTGATATTCACCTGGCCCGATCTGGCCATACACTTGAGTGACAATGACATCCACTTTGCCTTTC
TCTCCACAGGTGTCCACTCCCAGGTCCAAGTTTAAACTGCGGCCGCCACCATGGTGTCTCTGGTGCTGCT
GCTGTGCCTGGCCCAGCTGTGGGGATGTCACTCTGCCCCTCACGGCCCTGGCCTGATCTACAGACAGCCC
AACTGCGACGACCCCGAGACAGAAGAAGCCGCCCTGGTCGCCATCGACTACATCAACCAGAATCTGCCCT
GGGGCTACAAGCACACCCTGAACCAGATCGACGAAGTGAAAGTGTGGCCCCAGCAGCCCAGCGGCGAGCT
GTTCGAGATCGAGATCGACACCCTGGAAACCACCTGTCACGTGCTGGACCCCACCCCTGTGGCCAGATGC
AGCGTGCGGCAGCTGAAAGAACACGCCGTGGAGGGCGACTGCGACTTCCAGCTGCTGAAGCTGGACGGCA
AGTTCAGCGTGGTGTACGCCAAGTGCGACAGCAGCCCCGATTCTGCCGAGGACGTGCGGAAAGTGTGCCA
GGACTGCCCTCTGCTGGCCCCCCTGAACGACACAAGAGTGGTGCACGCCGCCAAAGCCGCTCTGGCCGCC
TTCAACGCCCAGAACAACGGCAGCAACTTTCAGCTGGAAGAGATCAGCAGAGCCCAGCTCGTGCCTCTCC
CCCCTAGCACCTACGTGGAGTTCACCGTGTCCGGCACCGACTGTGTGGCCAAAGAGGCCACCGAGGCCGC
CAAGTGCAATCTGCTGGCCGAGAAGCAGTACGGCTTCTGCAAGGCCACCCTGAGCGAGAAACTGGGCGGA
GCCGAGGTGGCCGTGACCTGTACCGTGTTCCAGACCCAGCCCGTGACAAGCCAGCCTCAGCCCGAGGGCG
CCAATGAAGCCGTGCCCACCCCCGTGGTGGATCCTGATGCCCCCCCTTCTCCTCCTCTGGGAGCCCCTGG
ACTCCCTCCAGCCGGCAGCCCTCCTGATTCTCACGTGCTGCTGGCCGCTCCTCCTGGACACCAGCTGCAC
CGGGCCCACTACGACCTGAGACACACCTTCATGGGCGTGGTGTCCCTGGGATCTCCTAGCGGAGAGGTGT
CCCACCCCAGAAAGACCAGAACCGTGGTGCAGCCTTCTGTGGGAGCCGCTGCCGGACCTGTGGTGCCCCC
TTGCCCCGGCAGAATCCGGCACTTCAAGGTCGGCGCGCC
Features (pLannotate 1.2.2; 19 found; start..end, strand, type, name):
    713..768     +  polyA_signal   β-globin poly(A) signal: rabbit β-globin polyadenylation signal (Gil and Proudfoot, 1987)
   1282..2963    -  rep_origin     oriP (fragment): Epstein-Barr virus oriP replication origin (Yates et al., 2000)
   3090..3194    +  promoter       AmpR promoter: bla
   3195..4055    +  CDS            AmpR: β-lactamase; bla; confers resistance to ampicillin, carbenicillin, and related antibiotics
   4226..4814    +  rep_origin     ori: high-copy-number ColE1/pMB1/pBR322/pUC origin of replication
   4997..5089    +  CDS            lacI (fragment): lac repressor; lacI; The lac repressor binds to the lac operator to inhibit transcription in E. coli. This inhibition can be relieved by adding lactose or isopropyl-β-D-thiogalactopyranoside (IPTG).
   5102..5123    +  protein_bind   CAP binding site: CAP binding activates transcription in the presence of cAMP. E. coli catabolite activator protein
   5138..5168    +  promoter       lac promoter: promoter for the E. coli lac operon
   5176..5192    +  protein_bind   lac operator: The lac repressor binds to the lac operator to inhibit transcription in E. coli. This inhibition can be relieved by adding lactose or isopropyl-β-D-thiogalactopyranoside (IPTG). lac repressor encoded by lacI
   5262..5278    +  promoter       tet promoter (fragment): E. coli promoter for tetracycline efflux protein gene
   5288..5313    -  CDS            bla(M) (fragment): β-lactamase lacking the signal sequence; bla(M); allows cytosolic expression of β-lactamase
   5487..5866    +  enhancer       CMV enhancer: human cytomegalovirus immediate early enhancer
   5868..6067    +  promoter       CMV promoter: human cytomegalovirus (CMV) immediate early promoter
   6135..6173    +  misc_feature   Ad SA (fragment): adenovirus major late transcript splice acceptor (Friedrich and Soriano, 1991)
   6206..6415    -  CDS            PTP (fragment): TERM_ADE02 - Experimental evidence at protein level: Swiss-Prot protein existence level 1. Protein covalently bound to the viral DNA that acts as a primer for viral genomic replication by DNA strand displacement. Assembles on the viral origin of replication in an initiation complex with viral polymerase, DBP, host NFIA and host POU2F1/OCT1. During initiation, the polymerase covalently couples the first dCTP with Ser- 580 of pTP. The terminal protein stimulates the template activity over 20 fold compared to protein-free templates. Neo-synthesized viral genomes are linked to two preterminal prot
   6446..6535    +  intron         chimeric intron (fragment): chimera between introns from adenovirus and immunoglobulin heavy chain genes
   6554..6600    +  CDS            IgH signal sequence (fragment): signal sequence from the mouse immunoglobulin heavy chain variable region
   6631..7731    +  CDS            AHSG: FETUA_HUMAN - Also known as FETUA. Experimental evidence at protein level: Swiss-Prot protein existence level 1. Promotes endocytosis, possesses opsonic properties and influences the mineral phase of bone. Shows affinity for calcium and barium ions. From Homo sapiens (Human).
   7732..553     +  CDS            Cd4 (fragment) (across the origin): CD4_RAT - Experimental evidence at protein level: Swiss-Prot protein existence level 1. Integral membrane glycoprotein that plays an essential role in the immune response and serves multiple functions in responses against both external and internal offenses. In T-cells, functions primarily as a coreceptor for MHC class II molecule:peptide complex. The antigens presented by class II peptides are derived from extracellular proteins while class I peptides are derived from cytosolic proteins. Interacts simultaneously with the T-cell receptor (TCR) and the MHC class II presented by antigen presenti
