[The description below was written by a language model from this plasmid's Addgene catalogue record and pLannotate feature annotations shown in this document.]
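Description:
AHSG-bio-His is a 7.7 kb mammalian expression plasmid built on the pTT3 backbone for producing a secreted, tagged form of human alpha-2-HS-glycoprotein (AHSG, fetuin-A). It is maintained in E. coli through a high-copy ColE1/pUC-type origin with ampicillin selection via β-lactamase. The backbone also carries a fragment of the Epstein-Barr virus oriP, which supports episomal retention in cells that supply EBNA1. Remnants of lac regulatory elements and other short bacterial fragments are annotated but appear to be cloning leftovers.

Expression is driven by the CMV immediate-early enhancer and promoter. These are followed by adenovirus-derived leader and splice sequences and a chimeric intron fragment that promote efficient processing of the transcript, and the unit ends in a rabbit β-globin polyadenylation signal. The chemically synthesised AHSG coding region (about 1.1 kb) sits between retained NotI and AscI sites. A short fragment resembling a mouse immunoglobulin heavy-chain signal sequence is annotated just upstream of it, although the record does not say whether this or the native AHSG leader directs secretion. The insert runs directly into backbone-encoded C-terminal modules: rat CD4 domains 3 and 4, a peptide substrate for enzymatic biotinylation, a linker and a His tag. Only the Cd4 portion of these appears in the feature table, spanning the sequence origin.

The CD4 domains provide a common epitope and spacer, the biotinylation sequence allows oriented capture on streptavidin surfaces, and the His tag allows metal-affinity purification. The associated publication describes a human platelet receptor protein microarray, so the construct belongs to a set of recombinant proteins made for screening extracellular protein interactions.
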