Addgene plasmid #52175: AHSG-bio-His
Purpose: Expresses full-length Alpha-2-HS-glycoprotein precursor ectodomain in mammalian cells. C-terminal rat Cd4d3+4 tag, biotinylation sequence and His tag.
Depositing lab: Gavin Wright. Depositing organization: Wellcome Sanger Institute. Publication: A human platelet receptor protein microarray identifies FcepsilonR1alpha as an activating PEAR1 ligand. Sun Y, Vandenbriele C, Kauskot A, Verhamme P, Hoylaerts MF, Wright GJ. Mol Cell Proteomics. 2015 Feb 23. pii: mcp.M114.046946. 10.1074/mcp.M114.046946 PubMed 25713122.
Backbone
  Vector backbone: pTT3
  Backbone manufacturer: Yves Durocher, NRC
  Backbone size w/o insert (bp): 6618
  Total vector size (bp): 7739
  Modifications to backbone: Rat CD4 d3+4, enzymatic biotinylation sequence, linker and His tag (CD4d3+4-BioLHis).
  Vector type: Mammalian Expression
Growth in bacteria
  Bacterial resistance: Ampicillin, 100 μg/mL
  Growth temperature: 37°C
  Growth strain: Top10
  Copy number: High Copy
Gene/Insert
  Gene/Insert name: AHSG (alt name: Alpha-2-HS-glycoprotein precursor)
  Species: H. sapiens (human)
  Insert size (bp): 1121
  Entrez Gene: AHSG (a.k.a. A2HS, AHS, APMR1, FETUA, HSGA)
  Promoter: CMV
  Tag / fusion protein: rat CD4 d3+4 (C terminal on backbone); enzymatic biotinylation sequence (C terminal on backbone); His tag (C terminal on backbone)
  Cloning method: Restriction Enzyme; 5′ cloning site NotI (not destroyed); 3′ cloning site AscI (not destroyed)
  Sequencing primers: 5′ CMV-fwd
Resource information
  A portion of this plasmid was derived from a plasmid made by: Insert was chemically synthesised.
Terms and licenses: Academic/Nonprofit Terms; Industry Terms: Not Available to Industry
Depositor comments: Article ref 155
How to cite: AHSG-bio-His was a gift from Gavin Wright (Addgene plasmid # 52175 ; http://n2t.net/addgene:52175 ; RRID:Addgene_52175)
