>Addgene plasmid #52175 | AHSG-bio-His | addgene partial sequence | sequence record 93798 | pMT2-F 5'-TTGCCTTTCTCTCCACAGGT-3'
ACTGCGGCCGCCACCATGGTGTCTCTGGTGCTGCTGCTGTGCCTGGCCCAGCTGTGGGGATGTCACTCTG
CCCCTCACGGCCCTGGCCTGATCTACAGACAGCCCAACTGCGACGACCCCGAGACAGAAGAAGCCGCCCT
GGTCGCCATCGACTACATCAACCAGAATCTGCCCTGGGGCTACAAGCACACCCTGAACCAGATCGACGAA
GTGAAAGTGTGGCCCCAGCAGCCCAGCGGCGAGCTGTTCGAGATCGAGATCGACACCCTGGAAACCACCT
GTCACGTGCTGGACCCCACCCCTGTGGCCAGATGCAGCGTGCGGCAGCTGAAAGAACACGCCGTGGAGGG
CGACTGCGACTTCCAGCTGCTGAAGCTGGACGGCAAGTTCAGCGTGGTGTACGCCAAGTGCGACAGCAGC
CCCGATTCTGCCGAGGACGTGCGGAAAGTGTGCCAGGACTGCCCTCTGCTGGCCCCCCTGAACGACACAA
GAGTGGTGCACGCCGCCAAAGCCGCTCTGGCCGCCTTCAACGCCCAGAACAACGGCAGCAACTTTCAGCT
GGAAGAGATCAGCAGAGCCCAGCTCGTGCCTCTCCCCCCTAGCACCTACGTGGAGTTCACCGTGTCCGGC
ACCGACTGTGTGGCCAAAGAGGCCACCGAGGCCGCCAAGTGCAATCTGCTGGCCGAGAAGCAGTACGGCT
TCTGCAAGGCCACCCTGAGCGAGAAACTGGGCGGAGCCGAGGTGGCCGTGACCTGTACCGTGTTCCAGAC
CCAGCCCGTGACAAGCCAGCCTCAGCCCGAGGGCGCCAATGAAGCCGTGCCCACCCCCGTGGTGGATCCT
GATGCCC
