>Addgene plasmid #52175 | AHSG-bio-His | addgene partial sequence | sequence record 93864 | rb_glob_PA_term-R 5'-CCCATATGTCCTTCCGAGTG-3'
ATAAATTTCCTTTATTAGCCAGAGGTCGAGGTCGGGGGATCCTTAATTAATCACGTGTCTAGACTCAATG
GTGGTGATGGTGGTGGGGGCCCAGAGGGGCCAGAGGAGGCAGGTTCCTGTCCCTGTGGTTCCACAGCATC
TTCTGGGCGTCCAGGATGTGGTGCAGGCTGCCGGAATTCAACCCTTTGGATAAAACCTGGATCTTGGAGT
CCATCTTGACCTCTTCACCTTCACTCAGTAGACATTGCCACACCCCTGCTTCAGGGGCCTGCACTTGAAT
CACTTTCTCCTGCCTGGAGACCCTGGCCTCCTGATTCTCCTGCTTCAAGATCAGTCTCATCTTGGGTGAG
GTGGGTCCCATCACCTCACAGGTCAAAGTGTTGCTGTCGGGCTGAGTCACTTTCATCACCACCAGGTTCA
CTTCCTGATACAGTATCCCTCTGTCCAGAGTCAGGGTCAGGTTGCCAGAACCAGCAAACTGAAGGGAGAC
CTGGGGTATCTGAAGGGTGAGTGGGAGCGTTTCGGACAGCTGGAACTTGGGGTTGCTAGTAGACTTCTGC
ACAGACACCTTTTGGTTCTTTAGGGAGAAGGTGATCCAGGACTGGGAAGAAGGAGCCTTCTCTGCCTTCC
ATCTCAACTCTCCCTGCAGGCTTTCCTCTCCAAGGTTGAGTGGGAAGGAGAACTCCGCTGACTCCCCCTC
ACTCTTATAGGCCGTGATGGAGGTCGACGGCGCGCCGACCTTGAAGTGCCGGATTCTGCCGGGGCAAGGG
GGCACCACAGGTCCGGCAGCGGCTCCCACAGAAGGCTGCACCACGGTTCTGGTCTTTCTGGGGTGGGACA
CCTCTCCGCTAGGAGATCCCAGGGACACCACGCCCATGAAGGTGTGTCTCAGGTCGTA
